>Addgene plasmid #130745 | pMSCVbsd-PPARD-R314K | addgene full sequence | sequence record 255491 | Addgene NGS Result
AATGAAAGACCCCACCTGTAGGTTTGGCAAGCTAGCTTAAGTAACGCCATTTTGCAAGGCATGGAAAATA
CATAACTGAGAATAGAGAAGTTCAGATCAAGGTTAGGAACAGAGAGACAGCAGAATATGGGCCAAACAGG
ATATCTGTGGTAAGCAGTTCCTGCCCCGGCTCAGGGCCAAGAACAGATGGTCCCCAGATGCGGTCCCGCC
CTCAGCAGTTTCTAGAGAACCATCAGATGTTTCCAGGGTGCCCCAAGGACCTGAAATGACCCTGTGCCTT
ATTTGAACTAACCAATCAGTTCGCTTCTCGCTTCTGTTCGCGCGCTTCTGCTCCCCGAGCTCAATAAAAG
AGCCCACAACCCCTCACTCGGCGCGCCAGTCCTCCGATAGACTGCGTCGCCCGGGTACCCGTATTCCCAA
TAAAGCCTCTTGCTGTTTGCATCCGAATCGTGGACTCGCTGATCCTTGGGAGGGTCTCCTCAGATTGATT
GACTGCCCACCTCGGGGGTCTTTCATTTGGAGGTTCCACCGAGATTTGGAGACCCCTGCCCAGGGACCAC
CGACCCCCCCGCCGGGAGGTAAGCTGGCCAGCGGTCGTTTCGTGTCTGTCTCTGTCTTTGTGCGTGTTTG
TGCCGGCATCTAATGTTTGCGCCTGCGTCTGTACTAGTTAGCTAACTAGCTCTGTATCTGGCGGACCCGT
GGTGGAACTGACGAGTTCTGAACACCCGGCCGCAACCCTGGGAGACGTCCCAGGGACTTTGGGGGCCGTT
TTTGTGGCCCGACCTGAGGAAGGGAGTCGATGTGGAATCCGACCCCGTCAGGATATGTGGTTCTGGTAGG
AGACGAGAACCTAAAACAGTTCCCGCCTCCGTCTGAATTTTTGCTTTCGGTTTGGAACCGAAGCCGCGCG
TCTTGTCTGCTGCAGCGCTGCAGCATCGTTCTGTGTTGTCTCTGTCTGACTGTGTTTCTGTATTTGTCTG
AAAATTAGGGCCAGACTGTTACCACTCCCTTAAGTTTGACCTTAGGTCACTGGAAAGATGTCGAGCGGAT
CGCTCACAACCAGTCGGTAGATGTCAAGAAGAGACGTTGGGTTACCTTCTGCTCTGCAGAATGGCCAACC
TTTAACGTCGGATGGCCGCGAGACGGCACCTTTAACCGAGACCTCATCACCCAGGTTAAGATCAAGGTCT
TTTCACCTGGCCCGCATGGACACCCAGACCAGGTCCCCTACATCGTGACCTGGGAAGCCTTGGCTTTTGA
CCCCCCTCCCTGGGTCAAGCCCTTTGTACACCCTAAGCCTCCGCCTCCTCTTCCTCCATCCGCCCCGTCT
CTCCCCCTTGAACCTCCTCGTTCGACCCCGCCTCGATCCTCCCTTTATCCAGCCCTCACTCCTTCTCTAG
GCGCCGGAATTAGATCCACTAGTAACGGCCGCCAGTGTGCTGGAATTCGCCCTTAGGTGTGGCGCCGAGG
GGAGATCAGCCATGGAGCAGCCACAGGAGGAAGCCCCTGAGGTCCGGGAAGAGGAGGAGAAAGAGGAAGT
GGCAGAGGCAGAAGGAGCCCCAGAGCTCAATGGGGGACCACAGCATGCACTTCCTTCCAGCAGCTACACA
GACCTCTCCCGGAGCTCCTCGCCACCCTCACTGCTGGACCAACTGCAGATGGGCTGTGACGGGGCCTCAT
GCGGCAGCCTCAACATGGAGTGCCGGGTGTGCGGGGACAAGGCATCGGGCTTCCACTACGGTGTTCATGC
ATGTGAGGGGTGCAAGGGCTTCTTCCGTCGTACGATCCGCATGAAGCTGGAGTACGAGAAGTGTGAGCGC
AGCTGCAAGATTCAGAAGAAGAACCGCAACAAGTGCCAGTACTGCCGCTTCCAGAAGTGCCTGGCACTGG
GCATGTCACACAACGCTATCCGTTTTGGTCGGATGCCGGAGGCTGAGAAGAGGAAGCTGGTGGCAGGGCT
GACTGCAAACGAGGGGAGCCAGTACAACCCACAGGTGGCCGACCTGAAGGCCTTCTCCAAGCACATCTAC
AATGCCTACCTGAAAAACTTCAACATGACCAAAAAGAAGGCCCGCAGCATCCTCACCGGCAAAGCCAGCC
ACACGGCGCCCTTTGTGATCCACGACATCGAGACATTGTGGCAGGCAGAGAAGGGGCTGGTGTGGAAGCA
GTTGGTGAATGGCCTGCCTCCCTACAAGGAGATCAGCGTGCACGTCTTCTACCGCTGCCAGTGCACCACA
GTGGAGACCGTGCGGGAGCTCACTGAGTTCGCCAAGAGCATCCCCAGCTTCAGCAGCCTCTTCCTCAACG
ACCAGGTTACCCTTCTCAAGTATGGCGTGCACGAGGCCATCTTCGCCATGCTGGCCTCTATCGTCAACAA
GGACGGGCTGCTGGTAGCCAACGGCAGTGGCTTTGTCACCAAAGAGTTCCTGCGCAGCCTCCGCAAACCC
TTCAGTGATATCATTGAGCCTAAGTTTGAATTTGCTGTCAAGTTCAACGCCCTGGAACTTGATGACAGTG
ACCTGGCCCTATTCATTGCGGCCATCATTCTGTGTGGAGACCGGCCAGGCCTCATGAACGTTCCACGGGT
GGAGGCTATCCAGGACACCATCCTGCGTGCCCTCGAATTCCACCTGCAGGCCAACCACCCTGATGCCCAG
TACCTCTTCCCCAAGCTGCTGCAGAAGATGGCTGACCTGCGGCAACTGGTCACCGAGCACGCCCAGATGA
TGCAGCGGATCAAGAAGACCGAAACCGAGACCTCGCTGCACCCTCTGCTCCAGGAGATCTACAAGGACAT
GTACTAACGGCGGCACCCAGGCCTCCCTGCAGACTCCAATGGGGCCAGCACTGGAGGGGCCCACCCACAT
GACTTTTCCATTGACCAGCTCTCAAGGGCGAATTCTGCAGATATCCATCACACTGGCGGCCGCTCGAGGT
TAACGAATTCTACCGGGTAGGGGAGGCGCTTTTCCCAAGGCAGTCTGGAGCATGCGCTTTAGCAGCCCCG
CTGGGCACTTGGCGCTACACAAGTGGCCTCTGGCCTCGCACACATTCCACATCCACCGGTAGGCGCCAAC
CGGCTCCGTTCTTTGGTGGCCCCTTCGCGCCACCTTCTACTCCTCCCCTAGTCAGGAAGTTCCCCCCCGC
CCCGCAGCTCGCGTCGTGCAGGACGTGACAAATGGAAGTAGCACGTCTCACTAGTCTCGTGCAGATGGAC
AGCACCGCTGAGCAATGGAAGCGGGTAGGCCTTTGGGGCAGCGGCCAATAGCAGCTTTGCTCCTTCGCTT
TCTGGGCTCAGAGGCTGGGAAGGGGTGGGTCCGGGGGCGGGCTCAGGGGCGGGCTCAGGGGCGGGGCGGG
CGCCCGAAGGTCCTCCGGAGGCCCGGCATTCTGCACGCTTCAAAAGCGCACGTCTGCCGCGCTGTTCTCC
TCTTCCTCATCTCCGGGCCTTTCGACCTGCAGCCCAAGCTTACCATGGCCAAGCCTTTGTCTCAAGAAGA
ATCCACCCTCATTGAAAGAGCAACGGCTACAATCAACAGCATCCCCATCTCTGAAGACTACAGCGTCGCC
AGCGCAGCTCTCTCTAGCGACGGCCGCATCTTCACTGGTGTCAATGTATATCATTTTACTGGGGGACCTT
GTGCAGAACTCGTGGTGCTGGGCACTGCTGCTGCTGCGGCAGCTGGCAACCTGACTTGTATCGTCGCGAT
CGGAAATGAGAACAGGGGCATCTTGAGCCCCTGCGGACGGTGCCGACAGGTGCTTCTCGATCTGCATCCT
GGGATCAAAGCCATAGTGAAGGACAGTGATGGACAGCCGACGGCAGTTGGGATTCGTGAATTGCTGCCCT
CTGGTTATGTGTGGGAGGGCTAATCGATAAAATAAAAGATTTTATTTAGTCTCCAGAAAAAGGGGGGAAT
GAAAGACCCCACCTGTAGGTTTGGCAAGCTAGAGAACCATCAGATGTTTCCAGGGTGCCCCAAGGACCTG
AAATGACCCTGTGCCTTATTTGAACTAACCAATCAGTTCGCTTCTCGCTTCTGTTCGCGCGCTTCTGCTC
CCCGAGCTCAATAAAAGAGCCCACAACCCCTCACTCGGCGCGCCAGTCCTCCGATAGACTGCGTCGCCCG
GGTACCCGTGTATCCAATAAACCCTCTTGCAGTTGCATCCGACTTGTGGTCTCGCTGTTCCTTGGGAGGG
TCTCCTCTGAGTGATTGACTACCCGTCAGCGGGGGTCTTTCATGGGTAACAGTTTCTTGAAGTTGGAGAA
CAACATTCTGAGGGTAGGAGTCGAATATTAAGTAATCCTGACTCAATTAGCCACTGTTTTGAATCCACAT
ACTCCAATACTCCTGAAATAGTTCATTATGGACAGCGCAGAAAGAGCTGGGGAGAATTGTGAAATTGTTA
TCCGCTCACAATTCCACACAACATACGAGCCGGAAGCATAAAGTGTAAAGCCTGGGGTGCCTAATGAGTG
AGCTAACTCACATTAATTGCGTTGCGCTCACTGCCCGCTTTCCAGTCGGGAAACCTGTCGTGCCAGCTGC
ATTAATGAATCGGCCAACGCGCGGGGAGAGGCGGTTTGCGTATTGGGCGCTCTTCCGCTTCCTCGCTCAC
TGACTCGCTGCGCTCGGTCGTTCGGCTGCGGCGAGCGGTATCAGCTCACTCAAAGGCGGTAATACGGTTA
TCCACAGAATCAGGGGATAACGCAGGAAAGAACATGTGAGCAAAAGGCCAGCAAAAGGCCAGGAACCGTA
AAAAGGCCGCGTTGCTGGCGTTTTTCCATAGGCTCCGCCCCCCTGACGAGCATCACAAAAATCGACGCTC
AAGTCAGAGGTGGCGAAACCCGACAGGACTATAAAGATACCAGGCGTTTCCCCCTGGAAGCTCCCTCGTG
CGCTCTCCTGTTCCGACCCTGCCGCTTACCGGATACCTGTCCGCCTTTCTCCCTTCGGGAAGCGTGGCGC
TTTCTCATAGCTCACGCTGTAGGTATCTCAGTTCGGTGTAGGTCGTTCGCTCCAAGCTGGGCTGTGTGCA
CGAACCCCCCGTTCAGCCCGACCGCTGCGCCTTATCCGGTAACTATCGTCTTGAGTCCAACCCGGTAAGA
CACGACTTATCGCCACTGGCAGCAGCCACTGGTAACAGGATTAGCAGAGCGAGGTATGTAGGCGGTGCTA
CAGAGTTCTTGAAGTGGTGGCCTAACTACGGCTACACTAGAAGAACAGTATTTGGTATCTGCGCTCTGCT
GAAGCCAGTTACCTTCGGAAAAAGAGTTGGTAGCTCTTGATCCGGCAAACAAACCACCGCTGGTAGCGGT
GGTTTTTTTGTTTGCAAGCAGCAGATTACGCGCAGAAAAAAAGGATCTCAAGAAGATCCTTTGATCTTTT
CTACGGGGTCTGACGCTCAGTGGAACGAAAACTCACGTTAAGGGATTTTGGTCATGAGATTATCAAAAAG
GATCTTCACCTAGATCCTTTTAAATTAAAAATGAAGTTTTAAATCAATCTAAAGTATATATGAGTAAACT
TGGTCTGACAGTTACCAATGCTTAATCAGTGAGGCACCTATCTCAGCGATCTGTCTATTTCGTTCATCCA
TAGTTGCCTGACTCCCCGTCGTGTAGATAACTACGATACGGGAGGGCTTACCATCTGGCCCCAGTGCTGC
AATGATACCGCGAGACCCACGCTCACCGGCTCCAGATTTATCAGCAATAAACCAGCCAGCCGGAAGGGCC
GAGCGCAGAAGTGGTCCTGCAACTTTATCCGCCTCCATCCAGTCTATTAATTGTTGCCGGGAAGCTAGAG
TAAGTAGTTCGCCAGTTAATAGTTTGCGCAACGTTGTTGCCATTGCTACAGGCATCGTGGTGTCACGCTC
GTCGTTTGGTATGGCTTCATTCAGCTCCGGTTCCCAACGATCAAGGCGAGTTACATGATCCCCCATGTTG
TGCAAAAAAGCGGTTAGCTCCTTCGGTCCTCCGATCGTTGTCAGAAGTAAGTTGGCCGCAGTGTTATCAC
TCATGGTTATGGCAGCACTGCATAATTCTCTTACTGTCATGCCATCCGTAAGATGCTTTTCTGTGACTGG
TGAGTACTCAACCAAGTCATTCTGAGAATAGTGTATGCGGCGACCGAGTTGCTCTTGCCCGGCGTCAATA
CGGGATAATACCGCGCCACATAGCAGAACTTTAAAAGTGCTCATCATTGGAAAACGTTCTTCGGGGCGAA
AACTCTCAAGGATCTTACCGCTGTTGAGATCCAGTTCGATGTAACCCACTCGTGCACCCAACTGATCTTC
AGCATCTTTTACTTTCACCAGCGTTTCTGGGTGAGCAAAAACAGGAAGGCAAAATGCCGCAAAAAAGGGA
ATAAGGGCGACACGGAAATGTTGAATACTCATACTCTTCCTTTTTCAATATTATTGAAGCATTTATCAGG
GTTATTGTCTCATGAGCGGATACATATTTGAATGTATTTAGAAAAATAAACAAATAGGGGTTCCGCGCAC
ATTTCCCCGAAAAGTGCCACCTGACGTCTAAGAAACCATTATTATCATGACATTAACCTATAAAAATAGG
CGTATCACGAGGCCCTTTCGTCTCGCGCGTTTCGGTGATGACGGTGAAAACCTCTGACACATGCAGCTCC
CGGAGACGGTCACAGCTTGTCTGTAAGCGGATGCCGGGAGCAGACAAGCCCGTCAGGGCGCGTCAGCGGG
TGTTGGCGGGTGTCGGGGCTGGCTTAACTATGCGGCATCAGAGCAGATTGTACTGAGAGTGCACCATATG
CGGTGTGAAATACCGCACAGATGCGTAAGGAGAAAATACCGCATCAGGCGCCATTCGCCATTCAGGCTGC
GCAACTGTTGGGAAGGGCGATCGGTGCGGGCCTCTTCGCTATTACGCCAGCTGGCGAAAGGGGGATGTGC
TGCAAGGCGATTAAGTTGGGTAACGCCAGGGTTTTCCCAGTCACGACGTTGTAAAACGACGGCGCAAGGA
ATGGTGCATGCAAGGAGATGGCGCCCAACAGTCCCCCGGCCACGGGGCCTGCCACCATACCCACGCCGAA
ACAAGCGCTCATGAGCCCGAAGTGGCGAGCCCGATCTTCCCCATCGGTGATGTCGGCGATATAGGCGCCA
GCAACCGCACCTGTGGCGCCGGTGATGCCGGCCACGATGCGTCCGGCGTAGAGGCGATTAGTCCAATTTG
TTAAAGACAGGATATCAGTGGTCCAGGCTCTAGTTTTGACTCAACAATATCACCAGCTGAAGCCTATAGA
GTACGAGCCATAGATAAAATAAAAGATTTTATTTAGTCTCCAGAAAAAGGGGGG
Features (pLannotate 1.2.2; 20 found; start..end, strand, type, name):
      1..517     +  LTR            5' LTR: 5' long terminal repeat from murine embryonic stem cell virus
    581..922     +  misc_feature   MESV Ψ: packaging signal of murine embryonic stem cell virus
    989..1405    +  CDS            gag (truncated): truncated Moloney murine leukemia virus (MMLV) gag gene lacking the start codon
   1482..2804    +  CDS            PPARD: PPARD_HUMAN - Also known as NR1C2, PPARB. Experimental evidence at protein level: Swiss-Prot protein existence level 1. Ligand-activated transcription factor. Receptor that binds peroxisome proliferators such as hypolipidemic drugs and fatty acids. Has a preference for poly-unsaturated fatty acids, such as gamma- linoleic acid and eicosapentanoic acid. Once activated by a ligand, the receptor binds to promoter elements of target genes. Regulates the peroxisomal beta-oxidation pathway of fatty acids. Functions as transcription activator for the acyl-CoA oxidase gene. Decreases expression of NPC
   2955..3454    +  promoter       PGK promoter: mouse phosphoglycerate kinase 1 promoter
   3475..3873    +  CDS            BSD: blasticidin S deaminase; Aspergillus terreus BSD; confers resistance to blasticidin
   3918..3952    +  LTR            3' LTR (ΔU3) (fragment): self-inactivating 3' long terminal repeat (LTR) from Moloney murine leukemia virus
   3949..4243    +  LTR            3' LTR (ΔU3) (fragment): self-inactivating 3' long terminal repeat (LTR) from Moloney murine leukemia virus
   4405..4421    -  protein_bind   lac operator: The lac repressor binds to the lac operator to inhibit transcription in E. coli. This inhibition can be relieved by adding lactose or isopropyl-β-D-thiogalactopyranoside (IPTG). lac repressor encoded by lacI
   4429..4459    -  promoter       lac promoter: promoter for the E. coli lac operon
   4474..4495    -  protein_bind   CAP binding site: CAP binding activates transcription in the presence of cAMP. E. coli catabolite activator protein
   4508..4600    -  CDS            lacI (fragment): lac repressor; lacI; The lac repressor binds to the lac operator to inhibit transcription in E. coli. This inhibition can be relieved by adding lactose or isopropyl-β-D-thiogalactopyranoside (IPTG).
   4783..5371    -  rep_origin     ori: high-copy-number ColE1/pMB1/pBR322/pUC origin of replication
   5542..6402    -  CDS            AmpR: β-lactamase; bla; confers resistance to ampicillin, carbenicillin, and related antibiotics
   6403..6507    -  promoter       AmpR promoter: bla
   6602..6637    +  CDS            rop (fragment): Rop protein, which maintains plasmids at low copy number; rop
   6739..6838    +  misc_feature   bom (fragment): basis of mobility region from pBR322
   6844..6993    -  CDS            lacZα (fragment): LacZα fragment of β-galactosidase; lacZ fragment
   6993..7194    -  CDS            TcR (fragment): tetracycline efflux protein; tet; confers resistance to tetracycline
   7195..7293    +  CDS            env (fragment): murine leukemia virus gPr80 envelope polyprotein precursor; env; proteolytically cleaved into gp70SU and p15TM subunits
