[The description below was written by a language model from this plasmid's Addgene catalogue record and pLannotate feature annotations shown in this document.]
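Description:
pMSCVbsd-PPARD-R314K is a 7.3 kb gammaretroviral expression vector built on the pMSCVbsd backbone (a murine stem cell virus vector carrying a blasticidin marker) and designed to deliver a mutant human PPARD cDNA into mammalian cells by retroviral transduction. In bacteria it is maintained through a high-copy ColE1/pUC-type origin and selected with ampicillin via the β-lactamase gene. The remaining bacterial annotations (lac promoter/operator, and fragments of lacI, lacZα, rop, bom and TcR) are non-functional backbone remnants.

The proviral region begins with the 5' LTR of murine embryonic stem cell virus, followed by the Ψ packaging signal and a truncated gag segment lacking its start codon, which together support efficient encapsidation of the genomic RNA when the plasmid is introduced into a packaging cell line that supplies gag-pol and env in trans. The PPARD coding sequence, inserted between a destroyed BglII site and an intact XhoI site, has no dedicated internal promoter annotated upstream and is therefore presumably transcribed from the 5' LTR. It encodes the ligand-activated nuclear receptor PPARβ/δ with an R314K substitution introduced by PCR mutagenesis; the record does not state the functional consequence of this change. Downstream, a mouse PGK promoter drives blasticidin S deaminase, allowing selection of stably transduced cells. The automated annotation labels the 3' LTR as ΔU3 fragments, which probably reflects partial matching rather than a deliberate self-inactivating design, though the record does not settle this.

The associated study concerns PPARβ/δ recruitment of the NCOR corepressor and regulation of ANGPTL4 transcription, so the construct is suited to stable expression of this receptor variant for comparison with other PPARD forms.
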