Addgene plasmid #130745: pMSCVbsd-PPARD-R314K
Purpose: Vector encoding PPARD cDNA for retroviral transduction
Depositing lab: Till Adhikary. Depositing organization: Philipps-Universitaet Marburg. Publication: PPARbeta/delta recruits NCOR and regulates transcription reinitiation of ANGPTL4. Legrand N, Bretscher CL, Zielke S, Wilke B, Daude M, Fritz B, Diederich WE, Adhikary T. Nucleic Acids Res. 2019 Oct 10;47(18):9573-9591. doi: 10.1093/nar/gkz685. PubMed 31428774.
Backbone
  Vector backbone: pMSCVbsd
  Vector type: Retroviral
  Selectable markers: Blasticidin
Growth in bacteria
  Bacterial resistance: Ampicillin, 100 μg/mL
  Growth temperature: 37°C
  Growth strain: NEB Stable
  Copy number: High Copy
Gene/Insert
  Gene/Insert name: PPARD R314K
  Species: H. sapiens (human)
  Mutation: R314K
  Entrez Gene: PPARD (a.k.a. FAAR, NR1C2, NUC1, NUCI, NUCII, PPARB)
  Cloning method: Restriction Enzyme; 5′ cloning site BglII (destroyed during cloning); 3′ cloning site XhoI (not destroyed)
  Sequencing primers: 5′ pMSCVseqfw (CCCTTGAACCTCCTCGTTCGACC); 3′ pMSCVseqrv (GAGACGTGCTACTTCCATTTGTC)
Terms and licenses: Academic/Nonprofit Terms; Industry Terms: Not Available to Industry
Depositor comments: Generated by PCR mutagenesis. Please visit https://www.biorxiv.org/content/10.1101/525576v2 for BioRxiv preprint.
How to cite: pMSCVbsd-PPARD-R314K was a gift from Till Adhikary (Addgene plasmid # 130745 ; http://n2t.net/addgene:130745 ; RRID:Addgene_130745)
