>Addgene plasmid #130745 | pMSCVbsd-PPARD-R314K | depositor partial sequence | sequence record 250256 | PPARD R314K
ATGGAGCAGCCACAGGAGGAAGCCCCTGAGGTCCGGGAAGAGGAGGAGAAAGAGGAAGTGGCAGAGGCAG
AAGGAGCCCCAGAGCTCAATGGGGGACCACAGCATGCACTTCCTTCCAGCAGCTACACAGACCTCTCCCG
GAGCTCCTCGCCACCCTCACTGCTGGACCAACTGCAGATGGGCTGTGACGGGGCCTCATGCGGCAGCCTC
AACATGGAGTGCCGGGTGTGCGGGGACAAGGCATCGGGCTTCCACTACGGTGTTCATGCATGTGAGGGGT
GCAAGGGCTTCTTCCGTCGTACGATCCGCATGAAGCTGGAGTACGAGAAGTGTGAGCGCAGCTGCAAGAT
TCAGAAGAAGAACCGCAACAAGTGCCAGTACTGCCGCTTCCAGAAGTGCCTGGCACTGGGCATGTCACAC
AACGCTATCCGTTTTGGTCGGATGCCGGAGGCTGAGAAGAGGAAGCTGGTGGCAGGGCTGACTGCAAACG
AGGGGAGCCAGTACAACCCACAGGTGGCCGACCTGAAGGCCTTCTCCAAGCACATCTACAATGCCTACCT
GAAAAACTTCAACATGACCAAAAAGAAGGCCCGCAGCATCCTCACCGGCAAAGCCAGCCACACGGCGCCC
TTTGTGATCCACGACATCGAGACATTGTGGCAGGCAGAGAAGGGGCTGGTGTGGAAGCAGTTGGTGAATG
GCCTGCCTCCCTACAAGGAGATCAGCGTGCACGTCTTCTACCGCTGCCAGTGCACCACAGTGGAGACCGT
GCGGGAGCTCACTGAGTTCGCCAAGAGCATCCCCAGCTTCAGCAGCCTCTTCCTCAACGACCAGGTTACC
CTTCTCAAGTATGGCGTGCACGAGGCCATCTTCGCCATGCTGGCCTCTATCGTCAACAAGGACGGGCTGC
TGGTAGCCAACGGCAGTGGCTTTGTCACCAAAGAGTTCCTGCGCAGCCTCCGCAAACCCTTCAGTGATAT
CATTGAGCCTAAGTTTGAATTTGCTGTCAAGTTCAACGCCCTGGAACTTGATGACAGTGACCTGGCCCTA
TTCATTGCGGCCATCATTCTGTGTGGAGACCGGCCAGGCCTCATGAACGTTCCACGGGTGGAGGCTATCC
AGGACACCATCCTGCGTGCCCTCGAATTCCACCTGCAGGCCAACCACCCTGATGCCCAGTACCTCTTCCC
CAAGCTGCTGCAGAAGATGGCTGACCTGCGGCAACTGGTCACCGAGCACGCCCAGATGATGCAGCGGATC
AAGAAGACCGAAACCGAGACCTCGCTGCACCCTCTGCTCCAGGAGATCTACAAGGACATGTACTAA
